Addgene plasmid #234915: pVT-LUC
Purpose: This all-in-one vector is used to express the LUC gene
Depositing lab: Guoli Song. Depositing organization: Institute of Cotton Research (ICR), CAAS. Publication: An all-in-one plant virus-based vector toolkit for streamlined gene silencing, overexpression, and genome editing. Hao Y, Yuan Z, Li Y, Zuo D, Cheng H, Wang Q, Zhang Y, Lv L, Liu J, Song G. Plant Commun. 2025 May 19:101379. doi: 10.1016/j.xplc.2025.101379. PubMed 40394900.
Backbone
  Vector backbone: pJRT.Agro.CLCrVA.008
  Backbone manufacturer: Tuttle et al Plant Methods. 2012 Aug 1;8(1):27. doi: 10.1186/1746-4811-8-27.
  Vector type: Plant Expression
Growth in bacteria
  Bacterial resistance: Kanamycin, 50 μg/mL
  Growth temperature: 37°C
  Growth strain: DH5alpha
  Copy number: High Copy
Gene/Insert
  Gene/Insert name: LUC
  Species: Firefly
  Cloning method: Other
Terms and licenses: Academic/Nonprofit Terms; Industry Terms: Not Available to Industry
How to cite: pVT-LUC was a gift from Guoli Song (Addgene plasmid # 234915 ; http://n2t.net/addgene:234915 ; RRID:Addgene_234915)
