[The description below was written by a language model from this plasmid's Addgene catalogue record and pLannotate feature annotations shown in this document.]
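Description:
pVT-LUC is a 14.2 kb plant expression plasmid built on the pJRT.Agro.CLCrVA.008 backbone, a binary T-DNA vector whose name points to the A component of cotton leaf crumple virus, a bipartite begomovirus. It belongs to an "all-in-one" plant virus-based toolkit for gene silencing, overexpression and genome editing. The backbone has the usual binary arrangement. A high-copy ColE1/pMB1-type origin with the pBR322 bom site supports propagation in E. coli, and the pVS1 oriV, RepA and StaA functions support replication and stable maintenance in Agrobacterium. A kanamycin resistance gene (aphA-3) provides bacterial selection. Nopaline-type left and right border repeats delimit the region transferred into plant cells. Remnants of a pUC-style lac promoter/lacZα/MCS region lie next to the borders.

Within the T-DNA, the payload is the enhanced luc+ version of firefly luciferase, driven by the CaMV 35S promoter with duplicated enhancer and terminated by the CaMV poly(A) signal. This cassette is flanked by fragments annotated by homology as begomovirus movement protein, which suggests it sits within or replaces DNA-B-type sequence. The same T-DNA also carries DNA-A-type genes annotated as the replication initiator Rep and the replication enhancer REN, along with coat protein fragments. These annotations match related geminiviruses rather than the source virus itself. Having both sets of viral sequence on one plasmid fits the "all-in-one" description, though the record does not spell out the design.

A fragment similar to phytoene desaturase, a common visual marker for virus-induced gene silencing, is also detected beside the coat protein remnant, but the record does not explain its role. The stated purpose is simply expression of LUC in plants, presumably as a bioluminescent reporter delivered by agroinfiltration.
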