Features (pLannotate 1.2.2; 27 found; start..end, strand, type, name):
     19..120     -  CDS            MVP_ABMVW (fragment): Experimental evidence at protein level: Swiss-Prot protein existence level 1. Transports viral genome to neighboring plant cells directly through plasmosdesmata, without any budding. The movement protein allows efficient cell to cell propagation, by bypassing the host cell wall barrier. Begomovirus genome is shuttled out of nucleus by Nuclear shuttle protein (NSP) and the movement protein transports the DNA-NSP complex to cell plasmodesmata and facilitates further movement across the cell wall. From Abutilon mosaic virus (isolate West India) (AbMV).
    938..1111    -  polyA_signal   CaMV poly(A) signal: cauliflower mosaic virus polyadenylation signal
   1153..2805    -  CDS            luciferase: firefly luciferase; luc+; enhanced luc+ version of the luciferase gene
   2874..3550    -  promoter       CaMV 35S promoter (enhanced): cauliflower mosaic virus 35S promoter with a duplicated enhancer region
   3599..3757    -  CDS            MVP_ABMVW (fragment): Experimental evidence at protein level: Swiss-Prot protein existence level 1. Transports viral genome to neighboring plant cells directly through plasmosdesmata, without any budding. The movement protein allows efficient cell to cell propagation, by bypassing the host cell wall barrier. Begomovirus genome is shuttled out of nucleus by Nuclear shuttle protein (NSP) and the movement protein transports the DNA-NSP complex to cell plasmodesmata and facilitates further movement across the cell wall. From Abutilon mosaic virus (isolate West India) (AbMV).
   4834..5187    -  CDS            PDS (fragment): PDS_SOLLC - Experimental evidence at protein level: Swiss-Prot protein existence level 1. Converts phytoene into zeta-carotene via the intermediary of phytofluene by the symmetrical introduction of two double bonds at the C-11 and C-11' positions of phytoene with a concomitant isomerization of two neighboring double bonds at the C9 and C9' positions from trans to cis. From Solanum lycopersicum (Tomato) (Lycopersicon esculentum).
   5181..5270    +  CDS            CAPSD_ABMVW (fragment): Experimental evidence at protein level: Swiss-Prot protein existence level 1. Encapsidates the viral DNA into characteristic twinned ('geminate') particles. Binds the genomic viral ssDNA and shuttles it into and out of the cell nucleus. The CP of bipartite geminiviruses is not required for cell-to-cell or systemic movement. From Abutilon mosaic virus (isolate West India) (AbMV).
   5273..5668    -  CDS            REN_TGMVY: Experimental evidence at protein level: Swiss-Prot protein existence level 1. Increases viral DNA accumulation. Enhances infectivity and symptom expression (By similarity). From Tomato golden mosaic virus (strain Yellow vein) (TGMV).
   5746..6795    -  CDS            REP_BGYMJ: Experimental evidence at protein level: Swiss-Prot protein existence level 1. Essential for the replication of viral ssDNA. The closed circular ssDNA genome is first converted to a superhelical dsDNA. Rep binds a specific region at the genome origin of replication. It introduces an endonucleolytic nick within the conserved sequence 5'- TAATATTAC-3' in the intergenic region of the genome present in all geminiviruses, thereby initiating the rolling circle replication (RCR). Following cleavage, binds covalently to the 5'-phosphate of DNA as a tyrosyl ester. The cleavage gives rise to a free 3'-OH
   7148..7252    +  CDS            CAPSD_ABMVW (fragment): Experimental evidence at protein level: Swiss-Prot protein existence level 1. Encapsidates the viral DNA into characteristic twinned ('geminate') particles. Binds the genomic viral ssDNA and shuttles it into and out of the cell nucleus. The CP of bipartite geminiviruses is not required for cell-to-cell or systemic movement. From Abutilon mosaic virus (isolate West India) (AbMV).
   7271..7316    +  misc_feature   MCS (fragment): pUC18/19 multiple cloning site
   7319..7473    +  CDS            lacZα (fragment): LacZα fragment of β-galactosidase; lacZ fragment
   7539..7563    +  misc_feature   RB T-DNA repeat: right border repeat from nopaline C58 T-DNA
   7903..8304    +  CDS            Y4CG_SINFN (fragment): Protein inferred from homology: Swiss-Prot protein existence level 3. From Sinorhizobium fredii (strain NBRC 101917 / NGR234).
   8864..9493    +  CDS            pVS1 StaA: stability protein from the Pseudomonas plasmid pVS1 (Heeb et al., 2000)
   9922..10995   +  CDS            pVS1 RepA: replication protein from the Pseudomonas plasmid pVS1 (Heeb et al., 2000)
  11061..11255   +  rep_origin     pVS1 oriV: origin of replication for the Pseudomonas plasmid pVS1 (Heeb et al., 2000)
  11458..11497   +  CDS            rop (fragment): Rop protein, which maintains plasmids at low copy number; rop
  11599..11739   +  misc_feature   bom: basis of mobility region from pBR322
  11925..12513   -  rep_origin     ori: high-copy-number ColE1/pMB1/pBR322/pUC origin of replication
  12600..13394   -  CDS            KanR: aminoglycoside phosphotransferase; aphA-3; confers resistance to kanamycin
  13819..13843   +  misc_feature   LB T-DNA repeat: left border repeat from nopaline C58 T-DNA
  13921..13994   -  promoter       CaMV 35S promoter (enhanced) (fragment): cauliflower mosaic virus 35S promoter with a duplicated enhancer region
  14010..14098   +  CDS            lacI (fragment): lac repressor; lacI; The lac repressor binds to the lac operator to inhibit transcription in E. coli. This inhibition can be relieved by adding lactose or isopropyl-β-D-thiogalactopyranoside (IPTG).
  14111..14132   +  protein_bind   CAP binding site: CAP binding activates transcription in the presence of cAMP. E. coli catabolite activator protein
  14147..14177   +  promoter       lac promoter: promoter for the E. coli lac operon
  14181..14203   +  protein_bind   lac operator (fragment): The lac repressor binds to the lac operator to inhibit transcription in E. coli. This inhibition can be relieved by adding lactose or isopropyl-β-D-thiogalactopyranoside (IPTG). lac repressor encoded by lacI
>Addgene plasmid #234915 | pVT-LUC | addgene full sequence | sequence record 477595 | Addgene NGS Result
AATTCGAGCTCATTCGAGCTCCAGAACGATCTCAGTTAGGTCATGGGAAAGCTGATATTCATCCCTCTGA
GACTCTATATAATTAAATGCGTTTGGGGGATTAGCTAATTGAGAATCCATATAGAGAAATATGGCCGCGC
AGCGACGCCGGTTGAAGAATATGAACAAGGAATAAGATGAACAAGGAAGAAGATGAACAAGCAATAATTT
AATTAATTATTGTTAATAAGCATAAATTATGAAAATAATTTTGATGGTAATGAAAGTATTATAAATAATA
TTTAGGAGAAAATATTGTTAAGGAAATATCTGGTTATGTTTATTTGTTAAGGTATATGGGTTTTTATAGA
AACCCAGGAGCAGCTATGGTAAGAAACCCAGGACTCAAAAAATGCCTCTCAACTTCTCTCATATGTTGCG
GAGTCTGGAGTCCCATTTATACCATAGAAAGCATTGGGGGTATAGCATGGTAATTTCACATCGGACTCCA
TACCGCGGCCATCTATATAATATTACTGATGGCCGCGCGAAGTCCCGGTATGCCTTTTCAGCCGTTGGAT
CTGGAGCCGTACCTTTTTCGCGTTCCCATTTTGCCCCTGGAGTCCCGAGCTATTTACGACCCCCTGCCAC
CGAGTCCCCTTCGTGGAGCGCTCTTCGTCCAACACGTGTCCCAACTTTTGCGCATTTTTGACTACCTGTC
GCGCACTTGAATTAAAGTTGCCCTTTTATTTTCTTCCAATTATTTTGCGGCTGAGTAGTCTAGATAATTG
TGACAACTTAGTGAGCAAGTTGTAGGAGGACCCTATCCGTCTGGGAAAATAATTGGGTTTTCACGTGTAC
CAATGGGAAATAATATGTATAGCCTATTTAATTTAGAAAATTAAATAGTTTTAGTAATTCCTATATAATA
GCGTTTACTAGTCTGGGTAAAATTCGTGATCTGGATTTTAGTATGGATTTTGGTTTTAGGAATTAGAAAT
TTTATTGATAGAAGTATTTTACAAATACAAATACATACTAAGGGTTTCTTATATGCTCAACACATGAGCG
AAACCCTATAGGAACCCTAATTCCCTTATCTGGGAACTACTCACACATTATTATGGAGAAACTCGAGCTT
GTCGATCGACAGATCCCGGTCGGCATCTACTCTTACACGGCGATCTTTCCGCCCTTCTTGGCCTTTATGA
GGATCTCTCTGATTTTTCTTGCGTCGAGTTTTCCGGTAAGACCTTTCGGTACTTCGTCCACAAACACAAC
TCCTCCGCGCAACTTTTTCGCGGTTGTTACTTGACTGGCGACGTAATCCACGATCTCTTTTTCCGTCATC
GTCTTTCCGTGCTCCAAAACAACAACGGCGGCGGGAAGTTCACCGGCGTCATCGTCGGGAAGACCTGCGA
CACCTGCGTCGAAGATGTTGGGGTGTTGGAGCAAGATGGATTCCAATTCAGCGGGAGCCACCTGATAGCC
TTTGTACTTAATCAGAGACTTCAGGCGGTCAACGATGAAGAAGTGTTCGTCTTCGTCCCAGTAAGCTATG
TCTCCAGAATGTAGCCATCCATCCTTGTCAATCAAGGCGTTGGTCGCTTCCGGATTGTTTACATAACCGG
ACATAATCATAGGACCTCTCACACACAGTTCGCCTCTTTGATTAACGCCCAGCGTTTTCCCGGTATCCAG
ATCCACAACCTTCGCTTCAAAAAATGGAACAACTTTACCGACCGCGCCCGGTTTATCATCCCCCTCGGGT
GTAATCAGAATAGCTGATGTAGTCTCAGTGAGCCCATATCCTTGCCTGATACCTGGCAGATGGAACCTCT
TGGCAACCGCTTCCCCGACTTCCTTAGAGAGGGGAGCGCCACCAGAAGCAATTTCGTGTAAATTAGATAA
ATCGTATTTGTCAATCAGAGTGCTTTTGGCGAAGAAGGAGAATAGGGTTGGCACCAGCAGCGCACTTTGA
ATCTTGTAATCCTGAAGGCTCCTCAGAAACAGCTCTTCTTCAAATCTATACATTAAGACGACTCGAAATC
CACATATCAAATATCCGAGTGTAGTAAACATTCCAAAACCGTGATGGAATGGAACAACACTTAAAATCGC
AGTATCCGGAATGATTTGATTGCCAAAAATAGGATCTCTGGCATGCGAGAATCTCACGCAGGCAGTTCTA
TGAGGCAGAGCGACACCTTTAGGCAGACCAGTAGATCCAGAGGAGTTCATGATCAGTGCAATTGTCTTGT
CCCTATCGAAGGACTCTGGCACAAAATCGTATTCATTAAAACCGGGAGGTAGATGAGATGTGACGAACGT
GTACATCGACTGAAATCCCTGGTAATCCGTTTTAGAATCCATGATAATAATTTTTTGGATGATTGGGAGC
TTTTTTTGCACGTTCAAAATTTTTTGCAACCCCTTTTTGGAAACGAACACCACGGTAGGCTGCGAAATGC
CCATACTGTTGAGCAATTCACGTTCATTATAAATGTCGTTCGCGGGCGCAACTGCAACTCCGATAAATAA
CGCGCCCAACACCGGCATAAAGAATTGAAGAGAGTTTTCACTGCATACGACGATTCTGTGATTTGTATTC
AGCCCATATCGTTTCATAGCTTCTGCCAACCGAACGGACATTTCGAAGTACTCAGCGTAAGTGATGTCCA
CCTCGATATGTGCATCTGTAAAAGCAATTGTTCCAGGAACCAGGGCGTATCTCTTCATAGCCTTATGCAG
TTGCTCTCCAGCGGTTCCATCTTCCAGCGGATAGAATGGCGCCGGGCCTTTCTTTATGTTTTTGGCGTCT
TCCATGGATCTCATTGCCCCCCGGATCTGCGAAAGCTCGAGAGAGATAGATTTGTAGAGAGAGACTGGTG
ATTTCAGCGTGTCCTCTCCAAATGAAATGAACTTCCTTATATAGAGGAAGGGTCTTGCGAAGGATAGTGG
GATTGTGCGTCATCCCTTACGTCAGTGGAGATATCACATCAATCCACTTGCTTTGAAGACGTGGTTGGAA
CGTCTTCTTTTTCCACGATGCTCCTCGTGGGTGGGGGTCCATCTTTGGGACCACTGTCGGCAGAGGCATC
TTGAACGATAGCCTTTCCTTTATCGCAATGATGGCATTTGTAGGTGCCACCTTCCTTTTCTACTGTCCTT
TTGATGAAGTGACAGATAGCTGGGCAATGGAATCCGAGGAGGTTTCCCGATATTACCCTTTGTTGAAAAG
TCTCAATAGCCCTTTGGTCTTCTGAGACTGTATCTTTGATATTCTTGGAGTAGACGAGAGTGTCGTGCTC
CACCATGTTCACATCAATCCACTTGCTTTGAAGACGTGGTTGGAACGTCTTCTTTTTCCACGATGCTCCT
CGTGGGTGGGGGTCCATCTTTGGGACCACTGTCGGCAGAGGCATCTTGAACGATAGCCTTTCCTTTATCG
CAATGATGGCATTTGTAGGTGCCACCTTCCTTTTCTACTGTCCTTTTGATGAAGTGACAGATAGCTGGGC
AATGGAATCCGAGGAGGTTTCCCGATATTACCCTTTGTTGAAAAGTCTCAATAGCCCTTTGGTCTTCTGA
GACTGTATCTTTGATATTCTTGGAGTAGACGAGAGTGTCGTGCTCCACCATGTTGGCAAGCTGCTCTAGC
TCACGTTGACGGAAACTGCAGAACGATCTCAGTTAGGTCATGGGAAAGCTGATATTCATCCCTCTGAGAC
TCTATATAATTAAATGCGTTTGGGGGATTAGCTAATTGAGAATCCATATAGAGAAATATGGCCGCGCAGC
GACGCCGGTTGAAGAATATGAACAAGGAATAAGATGAACAAGGAAGAAGATGAACAAGCAATAATTTAAT
TAATTATTGTTAATAAGCATAAATTATGAAAATAATTTTGATGGTAATGAAAGTATTATAAATAATATTT
AGGAGAAAATATTGTTAAGGAAATATCTGGTTATGTTTATTTGTTAAGGTATATGGGTTTTTATAGAAAC
CCAGGAGCAGCTATGGTAAGAAACCCAGGACTCAAAAAATGCCTCTCAACTTCTCTCATATGTTGCGGAG
TCTGGAGTCCCATTTATACCATAGAAAGCATTGGGGGTATAGCATGGTAATTTCACATCGGACTCCATAC
CGCGGCCATCTATATAATATTACTGATGGCCGCGCGAAGTCCCGGTATGCCTTTTCAGCCGTTGGATCTG
GAGCCGTACCTTTTTCGCGTTCCCATTTTGCCCCTGGAGTCCCGAGCTATTTACGACCCCCTGCCACCGA
GTCCCCTTCGTGGAGCGCTCTTCGTCCAACACGTGTCCCAACTTTTGCGCATTTTTGACTACCTGTCGCG
CACTTGAATTAAAGTTGCCCTTTTATTTTCTTCCAATTATTTTGCGGCTGAGTAGTCTAGTGGATCCCCC
GGAGCTCCACTTGGGATAGGTTAAGAAAATATGTCTGGCTTGTAAACGAAAAGAATCGGGGTTTCTAGGC
ATTTTTTAAATAGTGACCCAGGACTCAAAAACTAGCTCTCAACTTCTCTCATATGTTGTGGAGTCTGGAG
TCCTTTATATATGTTTACGCTATAGAAGGCATTTGGGGACTCTCCCGGGCCCACCATAGGACTCCATACC
GCGGCCATCTATATAATATTACTGATGGCCGCGCGGATTTTGGAGCCCCCTTTTGTCGTTAGCGCGACCT
TTAATTCAAATTAAAGGTTGCTTTTTTCTATCGTCCGATCATTTTGCGCCTGACTAGCCTAGATATTAGC
AACAACTTCGCGGCTAAGTTGTTGACCGTCAAGTATAAATTAATGGGCTTATGGCCTAATGGGTATAGAG
CAAAATGGCATGCCTGCAGACTAGTGCTTTACTCTGATCCGCAGATATTTCATCAGGAAAGAGCTTTGCA
AGTTCCTTCATTGTAGCATCAATAATTTCTGAGTCACTACATGCAATCCATTCTTCTGCTGGGGCAAAAA
CTAACTCCAACATGGATTGGTTTGGATTGTAATATTCCTTACATGTTACAGACATGTCAGCATAAACACT
TAAAAGCGGGCTTCTGCTAAAGAGTAGATGATCATAGGTGTTCTTCAATTTCCTATCAAACCAGATGTGA
ACGTTGATAACTGGAACTCCAACTAATTTCTCTAATTTCTTGAAGTATGAAATCTCTCTCCAGTCTTCAG
GCACTAGTGAATTCGCTAGCGTTAACTGGCCATAATCCTGTGTATGCAACGTTGAAAATTCGGATCTATT
TTTACGATTCGATCATGAATTAATAAAATTTAAATTTTATTGAATGATTTTCTAGTACATAACTGACATA
CGACTTATCAGTTGCGAAACGAACAGCTCTAATTACATTGTTAAGTGAAATTACGCCTAATTCGTCTAAG
TACAACATAACCAACTGTTTAAACCTAATTAAATAAGTCGACCCAGAAGCTGTCAGAGATGTCGTCCAGA
CTTGGAAGTTCAGGTAAGCTTTGTGGAGATGCAACGCTCTCCGTAAGTTGTGGTTGAATCGGATCTGGAC
GTGGTATATACGCGTCCTGGTGTATAGCAGATCCTCTACTCCGTATATCTTGAAATATAGGGGATTTATT
ATCTCCCAGATATACACGCCATTCTCTGCCTGACGTGCAGTGATGATTTCCCCTGTGCGTGAATCCATGA
CCGGTGCAGCCTATGTGGAAGTATATGGTGCACCCACAGTTTAGATCAATGCGTCGTCGTCTAATCGCCC
TCCTCTTGGCTTGCCTGTGTGCCTTCTTGATAGAGGGGGGCGTCGAGAGTGATGAAGATAACATTCTTGA
GAGTCCAATGTTTGAGCGACGCATTTTCCGCTTTATCCAGGAAATCTTTATAGCTGGATCCCTCGCCTGG
ATTGCAAAGCACGATTGAAGGGATCCCTCCTTTAATTTGAACTGGTTTCCCGTACTTGCAATTTGACTGC
CAGTCTTTTTGGGCCCCAAGAAGCTCTTTCCAATGCTTTAGCTTTAGGTATTGCGGTGCTACGTCATCAA
TGACGTTATAGGCAACATTATTCGAGTACACTCGATTATTGAAGTCCAGGTGTCCACTGAGGTAATTATG
TGGGCCTAAAGCACGAGCCCACATCGTCTTGCCCGTTCTAGAATCACCTTCCACTATGAGACTAACTGGT
CTTACAGGCCGCGCAGCGGGACCCATTCCAAAATAATCATCCGCCCATTCTTGCATCTGTTCAGGAACGT
TAGTGAAAGAGGAAAGTGGAAATGGAGGGACCCATTGTTCAGGCGCCTTTTTGAAAAGGCGTTCCAAGTT
CGCTGTAATGTTATGGTAACTCACGATGAACGCCCTTGGATCTCCGGCCCGGATAATTGCAAGAGCTTCC
GCCAAACTAGGTGCATTGATGGCGTTATAATAGACGTCGTCTTTATTCTTCTTTGTACCCCCAGGCACTT
TGAACTGTCCGGATTCACAACAATCGCCGTCTTTGGTGATGTAATTCTTGACGGCGTTGGCGTCTTTGGC
TGCTTGTATGTTTGGGTGAAAATTGGTCGACCTTCTGGGGTGAGTAAGGTCGAAAAATCTCTTATTCTTG
ATGTTGGACTTTCCAGAGAGTTGGATGAGACAGTGAAGGTGTGGGAATCCGTCCGAGTGCTCCTCTCTGG
CAACTCGAATATATGTTGGTTTGACGACTGACCATGATAAGGTTTGAAGCATTTGAAGAGCTTCATTTTT
TGGGATATCGCACTTGGGATAGGTTAAGAAAATATGTCTGGCTTGTAAACGAAAAGAATCGGGGTTTCTA
GGCATTTTTTAAATAGTGACCCAGGACTCAAAAACTAGCTCTCAACTTCTCTCATATGTTGTGGAGTCTG
GAGTCCTTTATATATGTTTACGCTATAGAAGGCATTTGGGGACTCTCCCGGGCCCACCATAGGACTCCAT
ACCGCGGCCATCTATATAATATTACTGATGGCCGCGCGGATTTTGGAGCCCCCTTTTGTCGTTAGCGCGA
CCTTTAATTCAAATTAAAGGTTGCTTTTTTCTATCGTCCAATCATTTTGCGCCTGACTAGCCTAGATATT
AGCAACAACTTCGCGACTAAGTTGTTGACCGTCAAGTATAAATTAATGGGCTTATGGCCCAATGGGTATA
GAGCAAAATGCCCAAGCGTGATGCCCCGTGGCGCTTATTAGCGGGTACGTCTAAGGTAAGTCGAAATGCC
AACTACTCTCCCTTGAGAGTATTGGGCCCTAAAGTTAATAAGGGACCTCGAGGGGGGGCCCGGTACCCGG
GGATCCTCTAGAGTCGACCTGCAGGCATGCAAGCTTGGCACTGGCCGTCGTTTTACAACGTCGTGACTGG
GAAAACCCTGGCGTTACCCAACTTAATCGCCTTGCAGCACATCCCCCTTTCGCCAGCTGGCGTAATAGCG
AAGAGGCCCGCACCGATCGCCCTTCCCAACAGTTGCGCAGCCTGAATGGCGAATGCTAGAGCAGCTTGAG
CTTGGATCAGATTGTCGTTTCCCGCCTTCAGTTTAAACTATCAGTGTTTGACAGGATATATTGGCGGGTA
AACCTAAGAGAAAAGAGCGTTTATTAGAATAATCGGATATTTAAAAGGGCGTGAAAAGGTTTATCCGTTC
GTCCATTTGTATGTGCATGCCAACCACAGGGTTCCCCTCGGGATCAAAGTACTTTGATCCAACCCCTCCG
CTGCTATAGTGCAGTCGGCTTCTGACGTTCAGTGCAGCCGTCTTCTGAAAACGACATGTCGCACAAGTCC
TAAGTTACGCGACAGGCTGCCGCCCTGCCCTTTTCCTGGCGTTTTCTTGTCGCGTGTTTTAGTCGCATAA
AGTAGAATACTTGCGACTAGAACCGGAGACATTACGCCATGAACAAGAGCGCCGCCGCTGGCCTGCTGGG
CTATGCCCGCGTCAGCACCGACGACCAGGACTTGACCAACCAACGGGCCGAACTGCACGCGGCCGGCTGC
ACCAAGCTGTTTTCCGAGAAGATCACCGGCACCAGGCGCGACCGCCCGGAGCTGGCCAGGATGCTTGACC
ACCTACGCCCTGGCGACGTTGTGACAGTGACCAGGCTAGACCGCCTGGCCCGCAGCACCCGCGACCTACT
GGACATTGCCGAGCGCATCCAGGAGGCCGGCGCGGGCCTGCGTAGCCTGGCAGAGCCGTGGGCCGACACC
ACCACGCCGGCCGGCCGCATGGTGTTGACCGTGTTCGCCGGCATTGCCGAGTTCGAGCGTTCCCTAATCA
TCGACCGCACCCGGAGCGGGCGCGAGGCCGCCAAGGCCCGAGGCGTGAAGTTTGGCCCCCGCCCTACCCT
CACCCCGGCACAGATCGCGCACGCCCGCGAGCTGATCGACCAGGAAGGCCGCACCGTGAAAGAGGCGGCT
GCACTGCTTGGCGTGCATCGCTCGACCCTGTACCGCGCACTTGAGCGCAGCGAGGAAGTGACGCCCACCG
AGGCCAGGCGGCGCGGTGCCTTCCGTGAGGACGCATTGACCGAGGCCGACGCCCTGGCGGCCGCCGAGAA
TGAACGCCAAGAGGAACAAGCATGAAACCGCACCAGGACGGCCAGGACGAACCGTTTTTCATTACCGAAG
AGATCGAGGCGGAGATGATCGCGGCCGGGTACGTGTTCGAGCCGCCCGCGCACGTCTCAACCGTGCGGCT
GCATGAAATCCTGGCCGGTTTGTCTGATGCCAAGCTGGCGGCCTGGCCGGCCAGCTTGGCCGCTGAAGAA
ACCGAGCGCCGCCGTCTAAAAAGGTGATGTGTATTTGAGTAAAACAGCTTGCGTCATGCGGTCGCTGCGT
ATATGATGCGATGAGTAAATAAACAAATACGCAAGGGGAACGCATGAAGGTTATCGCTGTACTTAACCAG
AAAGGCGGGTCAGGCAAGACGACCATCGCAACCCATCTAGCCCGCGCCCTGCAACTCGCCGGGGCCGATG
TTCTGTTAGTCGATTCCGATCCCCAGGGCAGTGCCCGCGATTGGGCGGCCGTGCGGGAAGATCAACCGCT
AACCGTTGTCGGCATCGACCGCCCGACGATTGACCGCGACGTGAAGGCCATCGGCCGGCGCGACTTCGTA
GTGATCGACGGAGCGCCCCAGGCGGCGGACTTGGCTGTGTCCGCGATCAAGGCAGCCGACTTCGTGCTGA
TTCCGGTGCAGCCAAGCCCTTACGACATATGGGCCACCGCCGACCTGGTGGAGCTGGTTAAGCAGCGCAT
TGAGGTCACGGATGGAAGGCTACAAGCGGCCTTTGTCGTGTCGCGGGCGATCAAAGGCACGCGCATCGGC
GGTGAGGTTGCCGAGGCGCTGGCCGGGTACGAGCTGCCCATTCTTGAGTCCCGTATCACGCAGCGCGTGA
GCTACCCAGGCACTGCCGCCGCCGGCACAACCGTTCTTGAATCAGAACCCGAGGGCGACGCTGCCCGCGA
GGTCCAGGCGCTGGCCGCTGAAATTAAATCAAAACTCATTTGAGTTAATGAGGTAAAGAGAAAATGAGCA
AAAGCACAAACACGCTAAGTGCCGGCCGTCCGAGCGCACGCAGCAGCAAGGCTGCAACGTTGGCCAGCCT
GGCAGACACGCCAGCCATGAAGCGGGTCAACTTTCAGTTGCCGGCGGAGGATCACACCAAGCTGAAGATG
TACGCGGTACGCCAAGGCAAGACCATTACCGAGCTGCTATCTGAATACATCGCGCAGCTACCAGAGTAAA
TGAGCAAATGAATAAATGAGTAGATGAATTTTAGCGGCTAAAGGAGGCGGCATGGAAAATCAAGAACAAC
CAGGCACCGACGCCGTGGAATGCCCCATGTGTGGAGGAACGGGCGGTTGGCCAGGCGTAAGCGGCTGGGT
TGCCTGCCGGCCCTGCAATGGCACTGGAACCCCCAAGCCCGAGGAATCGGCGTGAGCGGTCGCAAACCAT
CCGGCCCGGTACAAATCGGCGCGGCGCTGGGTGATGACCTGGTGGAGAAGTTGAAGGCCGCGCAGGCCGC
CCAGCGGCAACGCATCGAGGCAGAAGCACGCCCCGGTGAATCGTGGCAAGCGGCCGCTGATCGAATCCGC
AAAGAATCCCGGCAACCGCCGGCAGCCGGTGCGCCGTCGATTAGGAAGCCGCCCAAGGGCGACGAGCAAC
CAGATTTTTTCGTTCCGATGCTCTATGACGTGGGCACCCGCGATAGTCGCAGCATCATGGACGTGGCCGT
TTTCCGTCTGTCGAAGCGTGACCGACGAGCTGGCGAGGTGATCCGCTACGAGCTTCCAGACGGGCACGTA
GAGGTTTCCGCAGGGCCGGCCGGCATGGCCAGTGTGTGGGATTACGACCTGGTACTGATGGCGGTTTCCC
ATCTAACCGAATCCATGAACCGATACCGGGAAGGGAAGGGAGACAAGCCCGGCCGCGTGTTCCGTCCACA
CGTTGCGGACGTACTCAAGTTCTGCCGGCGAGCCGATGGCGGAAAGCAGAAAGACGACCTGGTAGAAACC
TGCATTCGGTTAAACACCACGCACGTTGCCATGCAGCGTACGAAGAAGGCCAAGAACGGCCGCCTGGTGA
CGGTATCCGAGGGTGAAGCCTTGATTAGCCGCTACAAGATCGTAAAGAGCGAAACCGGGCGGCCGGAGTA
CATCGAGATCGAGCTAGCTGATTGGATGTACCGCGAGATCACAGAAGGCAAGAACCCGGACGTGCTGACG
GTTCACCCCGATTACTTTTTGATCGATCCCGGCATCGGCCGTTTTCTCTACCGCCTGGCACGCCGCGCCG
CAGGCAAGGCAGAAGCCAGATGGTTGTTCAAGACGATCTACGAACGCAGTGGCAGCGCCGGAGAGTTCAA
GAAGTTCTGTTTCACCGTGCGCAAGCTGATCGGGTCAAATGACCTGCCGGAGTACGATTTGAAGGAGGAG
GCGGGGCAGGCTGGCCCGATCCTAGTCATGCGCTACCGCAACCTGATCGAGGGCGAAGCATCCGCCGGTT
CCTAATGTACGGAGCAGATGCTAGGGCAAATTGCCCTAGCAGGGGAAAAAGGTCGAAAAGGTGTCTTTCC
TGTGGATAGCACGTACATTGGGAACCCAAAGCCGTACATTGGGAACCGGAACCCGTACATTGGGAACCCA
AAGCCGTACATTGGGAACCGGTCACACATGTAAGTGACTGATATAAAAGAGAAAAAAGGCGATTTTTCCG
CCTAAAACTCTTTAAAACTTATTAAAACTCTTAAAACCCGCCTGGCCTGTGCATAACTGTCTGGCCAGCG
CACAGCCGAAGAGCTGCAAAAAGCGCCTACCCTTCGGTCGCTGCGCTCCCTACGCCCCGCCGCTTCGCGT
CGGCCTATCGCGGCCGCTGGCCGCTCAAAAATGGCTGGCCTACGGCCAGGCAATCTACCAGGGCGCGGAC
AAGCCGCGCCGTCGCCACTCGACCGCCGGCGCCCACATCAAGGCACCCTGCCTCGCGCGTTTCGGTGATG
ACGGTGAAAACCTCTGACACATGCAGCTCCCGGAGACGGTCACAGCTTGTCTGTAAGCGGATGCCGGGAG
CAGACAAGCCCGTCAGGGCGCGTCAGCGGGTGTTGGCGGGTGTCGGGGCGCAGCCATGACCCAGTCACGT
AGCGATAGCGGAGTGTATACTGGCTTAACTATGCGGCATCAGAGCAGATTGTACTGAGAGTGCACCATAT
GCGGTGTGAAATACCGCACAGATGCGTAAGGAGAAAATACCGCATCAGGCGCTCTTCCGCTTCCTCGCTC
ACTGACTCGCTGCGCTCGGTCGTTCGGCTGCGGCGAGCGGTATCAGCTCACTCAAAGGCGGTAATACGGT
TATCCACAGAATCAGGGGATAACGCAGGAAAGAACATGTGAGCAAAAGGCCAGCAAAAGGCCAGGAACCG
TAAAAAGGCCGCGTTGCTGGCGTTTTTCCATAGGCTCCGCCCCCCTGACGAGCATCACAAAAATCGACGC
TCAAGTCAGAGGTGGCGAAACCCGACAGGACTATAAAGATACCAGGCGTTTCCCCCTGGAAGCTCCCTCG
TGCGCTCTCCTGTTCCGACCCTGCCGCTTACCGGATACCTGTCCGCCTTTCTCCCTTCGGGAAGCGTGGC
GCTTTCTCATAGCTCACGCTGTAGGTATCTCAGTTCGGTGTAGGTCGTTCGCTCCAAGCTGGGCTGTGTG
CACGAACCCCCCGTTCAGCCCGACCGCTGCGCCTTATCCGGTAACTATCGTCTTGAGTCCAACCCGGTAA
GACACGACTTATCGCCACTGGCAGCAGCCACTGGTAACAGGATTAGCAGAGCGAGGTATGTAGGCGGTGC
TACAGAGTTCTTGAAGTGGTGGCCTAACTACGGCTACACTAGAAGGACAGTATTTGGTATCTGCGCTCTG
CTGAAGCCAGTTACCTTCGGAAAAAGAGTTGGTAGCTCTTGATCCGGCAAACAAACCACCGCTGGTAGCG
GTGGTTTTTTTGTTTGCAAGCAGCAGATTACGCGCAGAAAAAAAGGATCTCAAGAAGATCCTTTGATCTT
TTCTACGGGGTCTGACGCTCAGTGGAACGAAAACTCACGTTAAGGGATTTTGGTCATGCATTCTAGGTAC
TAAAACAATTCATCCAGTAAAATATAATATTTTATTTTCTCCCAATCAGGCTTGATCCCCAGTAAGTCAA
AAAATAGCTCGACATACTGTTCTTCCCCGATATCCTCCCTGATCGACCGGACGCAGAAGGCAATGTCATA
CCACTTGTCCGCCCTGCCGCTTCTCCCAAGATCAATAAAGCCACTTACTTTGCCATCTTTCACAAAGATG
TTGCTGTCTCCCAGGTCGCCGTGGGAAAAGACAAGTTCCTCTTCGGGCTTTTCCGTCTTTAAAAAATCAT
ACAGCTCGCGCGGATCTTTAAATGGAGTGTCTTCTTCCCAGTTTTCGCAATCCACATCGGCCAGATCGTT
ATTCAGTAAGTAATCCAATTCGGCTAAGCGGCTGTCTAAGCTATTCGTATAGGGACAATCCGATATGTCG
ATGGAGTGAAAGAGCCTGATGCACTCCGCATACAGCTCGATAATCTTTTCAGGGCTTTGTTCATCTTCAT
ACTCTTCCGAGCAAAGGACGCCATCGGCCTCACTCATGAGCAGATTGCTCCAGCCATCATGCCGTTCAAA
GTGCAGGACCTTTGGAACAGGCAGCTTTCCTTCCAGCCATAGCATCATGTCCTTTTCCCGTTCCACATCA
TAGGTGGTCCCTTTATACCGGCTGTCCGTCATTTTTAAATATAGGTTTTCATTTTCTCCCACCAGCTTAT
ATACCTTAGCAGGAGACATTCCTTCCGTATCTTTTACGCAGCGGTATTTTTCGATCAGTTTTTTCAATTC
CGGTGATATTCTCATTTTAGCCATTTATTATTTCCTTCCTCTTTTCTACAGTATTTAAAGATACCCCAAG
AAGCTAATTATAACAAGACGAACTCCAATTCACTGTTCCTTGCATTCTAAAACCTTAAATACCAGAAAAC
AGCTTTTTCAAAGTTGTTTTCAAAGTTGGCGTATAACATAGTATCGACGGAGCCGATTTTGAAACCGCGG
TGATCACAGGCAGCAACGCTCTGTCATCGTTACAATCAACATGCTACCCTCCGCGAGATCATCCGTGTTT
CAAACCCGGCAGCTTAGTTGCCGTTCTTCCGAATAGCATCGGTAACATGAGCAAAGTCTGCCGCCTTACA
ACGGCTCTCCCGCTGACGCCGTCCCGGACTGATGGGCTGCCTGTATCGAGTGGTGATTTTGTGCCGAGCT
GCCGGTCGGGGAGCTGTTGGCTGGCTGGTGGCAGGATATATTGTGGTGTAAACAAATTGACGCTTAGACA
ACTTAATAACACATTGCGGACGTTTTTAATGTACTGAATTAACGCCGAATTAATTCGGGGATAGCCCTTT
GGTCTTCTGAGACTGTATCTTTGATATTCTTGGAGTAGACGAGAGTGTCGTGCTCCACCATGTTGGCAAG
CTGCTCTAGCCAATACGCAAACCGCCTCTCCCCGCGCGTTGGCCGATTCATTAATGCAGCTGGCACGACA
GGTTTCCCGACTGGAAAGCGGGCAGTGAGCGCAACGCAATTAATGTGAGTTAGCTCACTCATTAGGCACC
CCAGGCTTTACACTTTATGCTTCCGGCTCGTATGTTGTGTGGAATTGTGAGCGGATAACAATTTCACACA
GGAAACAGCTATGACATGATTACG
